Addgene plasmid #197085: pMAT_M5_YESP
Purpose: This plasmid contains the coding sequence for signaling peptide M5, which contains the YESP signaling motif. Digest this insert and add it to pHR_pSFFV_scFVCD19_CD8a_CD3zP2AEGFP
Depositing lab: Wendell Lim. Depositing organization: University of California, San Francisco (UCSF). Publication: Decoding CAR T cell phenotype using combinatorial signaling motif libraries and machine learning. Daniels KG, Wang S, Simic MS, Bhargava HK, Capponi S, Tonai Y, Yu W, Bianco S, Lim WA. Science. 2022 Dec 16;378(6625):1194-1200. doi: 10.1126/science.abq0225. Epub 2022 Dec 8. PubMed 36480602.
Backbone
  Vector backbone: pMAT
  Backbone manufacturer: Thermofisher
  Vector type: Mammalian Expression
Growth in bacteria
  Bacterial resistance: Ampicillin, 100 μg/mL
  Growth temperature: 37°C
  Growth strain: DH5alpha
  Copy number: High Copy
Gene/Insert
  Gene/Insert name: This plasmid contains the coding sequence for signaling peptide M5, which contains the YESP signaling motif.
  Species: H. sapiens (human)
Resource information
  A portion of this plasmid was derived from a plasmid made by: CD8a hinge and transmembrane domain: Provided by Michael Milone and Dr. Carl June UPENN.
Terms and licenses: Academic/Nonprofit Terms; Industry Terms: Not Available to Industry
How to cite: pMAT_M5_YESP was a gift from Wendell Lim (Addgene plasmid # 197085 ; http://n2t.net/addgene:197085 ; RRID:Addgene_197085)
