[The description below was written by a language model from this plasmid's Addgene catalogue record and pLannotate feature annotations shown in this document.]
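Description:
pMAT_M5_YESP is a small (about 2.5 kb) bacterial cloning plasmid built on the pMAT gene-synthesis backbone. It serves as a storage and donor vector for a short synthetic coding fragment rather than as a stand-alone expression construct. It is propagated in E. coli from a high-copy ColE1/pUC-type origin and selected with ampicillin through the β-lactamase gene and its native bla promoter. The remaining annotated elements are backbone remnants: fragments of an M13 origin, lacZα, lacI and an RSF origin, plus a T7 promoter. Two short pieces of pUC-style multiple cloning site lie just downstream of that promoter.

The payload is the coding sequence for signaling peptide M5, a human-derived peptide containing the YESP signaling motif. The feature table does not annotate this insert. It presumably sits in the unannotated stretch of roughly 120 nt between the two MCS fragments, though the record does not confirm this. The catalogue lists the vector type as mammalian expression, but no mammalian promoter, polyadenylation signal or eukaryotic selection marker is annotated, so the plasmid would not be expected to express the peptide in mammalian cells.

According to the record, the insert is meant to be excised by restriction digest and added to a pHR lentiviral vector. That vector carries, under the SFFV promoter, an anti-CD19 scFv chimeric antigen receptor with a CD8α hinge and transmembrane domain and CD3ζ, linked to EGFP through a P2A peptide. The plasmid thus serves as one building block in a set of signaling motif modules for assembling combinatorial CAR variants and studying how motif content shapes CAR T cell phenotype.
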