Features (pLannotate 1.2.2; 10 found; start..end, strand, type, name):
      3..134     -  rep_origin     M13 ori (fragment): M13 bacteriophage origin of replication; arrow indicates direction of (+) strand synthesis
    155..311     -  CDS            lacZα (fragment): LacZα fragment of β-galactosidase; lacZ fragment
    320..338     +  promoter       T7 promoter: promoter for bacteriophage T7 RNA polymerase
    389..404     +  misc_feature   MCS (fragment): pUC18/19 multiple cloning site
    526..541     +  misc_feature   MCS (fragment): pUC18/19 multiple cloning site
    585..632     -  CDS            lacI (fragment): lac repressor; lacI; The lac repressor binds to the lac operator to inhibit transcription in E. coli. This inhibition can be relieved by adding lactose or isopropyl-β-D-thiogalactopyranoside (IPTG).
    669..709     -  rep_origin     RSF ori (fragment): Plasmids containing the RSF 1030 origin of replication can be propagated in E. coli cells that contain additional plasmids with compatible origins.
    787..1375    -  rep_origin     ori: high-copy-number ColE1/pMB1/pBR322/pUC origin of replication
   1546..2406    -  CDS            AmpR: β-lactamase; bla; confers resistance to ampicillin, carbenicillin, and related antibiotics
   2407..2511    -  promoter       AmpR promoter: bla
>Addgene plasmid #197085 | pMAT_M5_YESP | addgene full sequence | sequence record 387437 | Addgene NGS Result
CTAAATTGTAAGCGTTAATATTTTGTTAAAATTCGCGTTAAATTTTTGTTAAATCAGCTCATTTTTTAAC
CAATAGGCCGAAATCGGCAAAATCCCTTATAAATCAAAAGAATAGACCGAGATAGGGTTGAGTGGCCGCT
ACAGGGCGCTCCCATTCGCCATTCAGGCTGCGCAACTGTTGGGAAGGGCGTTTCGGTGCGGGCCTCTTCG
CTATTACGCCAGCTGGCGAAAGGGGGATGTGCTGCAAGGCGATTAAGTTGGGTAACGCCAGGGTTTTCCC
AGTCACGACGTTGTAAAACGACGGCCAGTGAGCGCGACGTAATACGACTCACTATAGGGCGAATTGGCGG
AAGGCCGTCAAGGCCACGTGTCTTGTCCAGGCGCGCCACGGTACCCGGGGATCCACCTGCAACACTCCGG
ATCAGGATCTCTGCCTATGGACACCGAGGTGTACGAGAGCCCTTTCGCCGATCCTGAGGAAATCAGAGGC
TCCGGATCAGGATCCGGCAGTGGTACAAGGCAGGTGGATCCTCTAGAGTCGTTTTAATTAATGGAGCACA
AGACTGGCCTCATGGGCCTTCCGCTCACTGCCCGCTTTCCAGTCGGGAAACCTGTCGTGCCAGCTGCATT
AACATGGTCATAGCTGTTTCCTTGCGTATTGGGCGCTCTCCGCTTCCTCGCTCACTGACTCGCTGCGCTC
GGTCGTTCGGGTAAAGCCTGGGGTGCCTAATGAGCAAAAGGCCAGCAAAAGGCCAGGAACCGTAAAAAGG
CCGCGTTGCTGGCGTTTTTCCATAGGCTCCGCCCCCCTGACGAGCATCACAAAAATCGACGCTCAAGTCA
GAGGTGGCGAAACCCGACAGGACTATAAAGATACCAGGCGTTTCCCCCTGGAAGCTCCCTCGTGCGCTCT
CCTGTTCCGACCCTGCCGCTTACCGGATACCTGTCCGCCTTTCTCCCTTCGGGAAGCGTGGCGCTTTCTC
ATAGCTCACGCTGTAGGTATCTCAGTTCGGTGTAGGTCGTTCGCTCCAAGCTGGGCTGTGTGCACGAACC
CCCCGTTCAGCCCGACCGCTGCGCCTTATCCGGTAACTATCGTCTTGAGTCCAACCCGGTAAGACACGAC
TTATCGCCACTGGCAGCAGCCACTGGTAACAGGATTAGCAGAGCGAGGTATGTAGGCGGTGCTACAGAGT
TCTTGAAGTGGTGGCCTAACTACGGCTACACTAGAAGAACAGTATTTGGTATCTGCGCTCTGCTGAAGCC
AGTTACCTTCGGAAAAAGAGTTGGTAGCTCTTGATCCGGCAAACAAACCACCGCTGGTAGCGGTGGTTTT
TTTGTTTGCAAGCAGCAGATTACGCGCAGAAAAAAAGGATCTCAAGAAGATCCTTTGATCTTTTCTACGG
GGTCTGACGCTCAGTGGAACGAAAACTCACGTTAAGGGATTTTGGTCATGAGATTATCAAAAAGGATCTT
CACCTAGATCCTTTTAAATTAAAAATGAAGTTTTAAATCAATCTAAAGTATATATGAGTAAACTTGGTCT
GACAGTTACCAATGCTTAATCAGTGAGGCACCTATCTCAGCGATCTGTCTATTTCGTTCATCCATAGTTG
CCTGACTCCCCGTCGTGTAGATAACTACGATACGGGAGGGCTTACCATCTGGCCCCAGTGCTGCAATGAT
ACCGCGAGAACCACGCTCACCGGCTCCAGATTTATCAGCAATAAACCAGCCAGCCGGAAGGGCCGAGCGC
AGAAGTGGTCCTGCAACTTTATCCGCCTCCATCCAGTCTATTAATTGTTGCCGGGAAGCTAGAGTAAGTA
GTTCGCCAGTTAATAGTTTGCGCAACGTTGTTGCCATTGCTACAGGCATCGTGGTGTCACGCTCGTCGTT
TGGTATGGCTTCATTCAGCTCCGGTTCCCAACGATCAAGGCGAGTTACATGATCCCCCATGTTGTGCAAA
AAAGCGGTTAGCTCCTTCGGTCCTCCGATCGTTGTCAGAAGTAAGTTGGCCGCAGTGTTATCACTCATGG
TTATGGCAGCACTGCATAATTCTCTTACTGTCATGCCATCCGTAAGATGCTTTTCTGTGACTGGTGAGTA
CTCAACCAAGTCATTCTGAGAATAGTGTATGCGGCGACCGAGTTGCTCTTGCCCGGCGTCAATACGGGAT
AATACCGCGCCACATAGCAGAACTTTAAAAGTGCTCATCATTGGAAAACGTTCTTCGGGGCGAAAACTCT
CAAGGATCTTACCGCTGTTGAGATCCAGTTCGATGTAACCCACTCGTGCACCCAACTGATCTTCAGCATC
TTTTACTTTCACCAGCGTTTCTGGGTGAGCAAAAACAGGAAGGCAAAATGCCGCAAAAAAGGGAATAAGG
GCGACACGGAAATGTTGAATACTCATACTCTTCCTTTTTCAATATTATTGAAGCATTTATCAGGGTTATT
GTCTCATGAGCGGATACATATTTGAATGTATTTAGAAAAATAAACAAATAGGGGTTCCGCGCACATTTCC
CCGAAAAGTGCCAC
